Addgene plasmid #138917: pPD923 ZF158x4-Compact_EYFP
Purpose: EYFP reporter vector for the ZF158x4-Compact promoter
Depositing lab: Joshua Leonard. Depositing organization: Northwestern University. Publication: The COMET toolkit for composing customizable genetic programs in mammalian cells. Donahue PS, Draut JW, Muldoon JJ, Edelstein HI, Bagheri N, Leonard JN. Nat Commun. 2020 Feb 7;11(1):779. doi: 10.1038/s41467-019-14147-5. PubMed 32034124.
Backbone
  Vector backbone: pPD540 Reporter Template v3
  Vector type: Mammalian Expression, Synthetic Biology
Growth in bacteria
  Bacterial resistance: Ampicillin, 100 μg/mL
  Growth temperature: 37°C
  Growth strain: DH5alpha
  Copy number: High Copy
Gene/Insert
  Gene/Insert name: ZF158x4-Compact
  Species: Synthetic
  Promoter: ZF158x4-Compact
  Cloning method: Restriction Enzyme; 5′ cloning site BglII (not destroyed); 3′ cloning site NheI (not destroyed)
  Sequencing primers: 5′ CGACACGGAAATGTTGAATAC; 3′ TAGAAGGCACAGTCGAGG
Terms and licenses: Academic/Nonprofit Terms; Industry Terms: Not Available to Industry
Depositor comments: Leonard Lab plasmid reference number: L1468
How to cite: pPD923 ZF158x4-Compact_EYFP was a gift from Joshua Leonard (Addgene plasmid # 138917 ; http://n2t.net/addgene:138917 ; RRID:Addgene_138917)
