[The description below was written by a language model from this plasmid's Addgene catalogue record and pLannotate feature annotations shown in this document.]
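Description:
pPD923 ZF158x4-Compact_EYFP is a mammalian expression reporter plasmid of about 4.3 kb from the COMET synthetic-biology toolkit, built on the pPD540 Reporter Template v3 backbone. It is propagated in E. coli as a high-copy plasmid through a ColE1/pUC-type origin and selected with ampicillin via the β-lactamase gene and its native promoter. An f1 phage origin is also present, along with small remnants of the lac promoter/operator region and a lacI fragment that are typical backbone carry-over.

The payload is a synthetic inducible promoter, ZF158x4-Compact, cloned between BglII and NheI sites that both remain intact. The name suggests four closely spaced binding sites for the zinc-finger domain ZF158, although the feature table does not annotate these sites individually. It does detect a fragment of a minimal TATA-box promoter just upstream of the reporter, consistent with a design in which basal transcription is low until a matching zinc-finger transcription factor binds upstream. This promoter drives the EYFP coding sequence, which is terminated by the bovine growth hormone polyadenylation signal. Downstream lies an SV40 early promoter followed by only a short fragment of the bleomycin-resistance (ble) gene and an SV40 poly(A) signal, so the annotation does not indicate an intact mammalian selection marker, and the plasmid seems best suited to transient transfection.

The stated purpose is to serve as the fluorescent readout for the ZF158x4-Compact promoter. It would typically be co-delivered with ZF158-based activators or inhibitors to quantify promoter output when composing genetic programs in mammalian cells.
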