Features (pLannotate 1.2.2; 16 found; start..end, strand, type, name):
    150..166     +  promoter       minP (fragment): minimal TATA-box promoter with low basal activity
    208..924     +  CDS            EYFP: EYFP is a basic (constitutively fluorescent) green/yellow fluorescent protein published in 1996, derived from Aequorea victoria. It is reported to be a very rapidly-maturing weak dimer with high acid sensitivity.
    978..1089    +  polyA_signal   bGH poly(A) signal: bovine growth hormone polyadenylation signal
   1206..1227    +  promoter       SV40 promoter (fragment): SV40 enhancer and early promoter
   1248..1676    +  rep_origin     f1 ori (sequence partly withheld): f1 bacteriophage origin of replication; arrow indicates direction of (+) strand synthesis
   1681..1703    +  promoter       SV40 promoter (fragment): SV40 enhancer and early promoter
   1704..1895    +  promoter       SV40 promoter: SV40 early promoter
   1922..2020    +  CDS            ble (fragment): BLE_KLEPN - Experimental evidence at protein level: Swiss-Prot protein existence level 1. Binding protein with a strong affinity to the bleomycin family of antibiotics. Binds to CL990; an antimitotic-antibiotic compound. From Klebsiella pneumoniae.
   2015..2136    +  polyA_signal   SV40 poly(A) signal: SV40 polyadenylation signal
   2209..2225    -  protein_bind   lac operator: The lac repressor binds to the lac operator to inhibit transcription in E. coli. This inhibition can be relieved by adding lactose or isopropyl-β-D-thiogalactopyranoside (IPTG). lac repressor encoded by lacI
   2233..2263    -  promoter       lac promoter: promoter for the E. coli lac operon
   2278..2299    -  protein_bind   CAP binding site: CAP binding activates transcription in the presence of cAMP. E. coli catabolite activator protein
   2312..2404    -  CDS            lacI (fragment): lac repressor; lacI; The lac repressor binds to the lac operator to inhibit transcription in E. coli. This inhibition can be relieved by adding lactose or isopropyl-β-D-thiogalactopyranoside (IPTG).
   2587..3175    -  rep_origin     ori: high-copy-number ColE1/pMB1/pBR322/pUC origin of replication
   3346..4206    -  CDS            AmpR: β-lactamase; bla; confers resistance to ampicillin, carbenicillin, and related antibiotics
   4207..4311    -  promoter       AmpR promoter: bla
>Addgene plasmid #138917 | pPD923 ZF158x4-Compact_EYFP | addgene full sequence | sequence record 324301 | Addgene NGS Result
GTGCCACCTGACGTCGACGGATCGGGAGATCTGCGAGTCAGTGCAGACGGCAAGTGGTCGAGTGCCACTT
GCCGTCTGCACGATCTGTAGATGGAGGCTTTGTAGATGGAGAGCCTGTAGATGGAGGCCGTGTAGATGGA
GACGCTCTCTAGAGGGTATATAATGGGGGCCACTAGTCTACTACCAGAGCTCATCGCTAGCGCCACCATG
GTGAGCAAGGGCGAGGAGCTGTTCACCGGGGTGGTGCCCATCCTGGTCGAGCTGGACGGCGACGTAAACG
GCCACAAGTTCAGCGTGTCCGGCGAGGGCGAGGGCGATGCCACCTACGGCAAGCTGACCCTGAAGTTCAT
CTGCACCACCGGCAAGCTGCCCGTGCCCTGGCCCACCCTCGTGACCACCTTCGGCTACGGCCTGCAGTGC
TTCGCCCGCTACCCCGACCACATGAAGCAGCACGACTTCTTCAAGTCCGCCATGCCCGAAGGCTACGTCC
AGGAGCGCACCATCTTCTTCAAGGACGACGGCAACTACAAGACCCGCGCCGAGGTGAAGTTCGAGGGCGA
CACCCTGGTGAACCGCATCGAGCTGAAGGGCATCGACTTCAAGGAGGACGGCAACATCCTGGGGCACAAG
CTGGAGTACAACTACAACAGCCACAACGTCTATATCATGGCCGACAAGCAGAAGAACGGCATCAAGGTGA
ACTTCAAGATCCGCCACAACATCGAGGACGGCAGCGTGCAGCTCGCCGACCACTACCAGCAGAACACCCC
CATCGGCGACGGCCCCGTGCTGCTGCCCGACAACCACTACCTGAGCTACCAGTCCGCCCTGAGCAAAGAC
CCCAACGAGAAGCGCGATCACATGGTCCTGCTGGAGTTCGTGACCGCCGCCGGGATCACTCTCGGCATGG
ACGAGCTGTACAAGTAGGCGGCCGCTCGAGTCTAGAGGGCCCGTTTAAACCCGCTGATCAGCCTCGACTG
TGCCTTCTAGTTGCCAGCCATCTGTTGTTTGCCCCTCCCCCGTGCCTTCCTTGACCCTGGAAGGTGCCAC
TCCCACTGTCCTTTCCTAATAAAATGAGGAAATTGCATCGCATTGTCTGAGTAGGTGTCATTCTATTCTG
GGGGGTGGGGTGGGGCAGGACAGCAAGGGGGAGGATTGGGAAGTCAATAGCAGGCATGCTGGGGATGCGG
TGGGCTCTATGGCTTCTGAGGCGGAAAGAACCAGCTGGGGCTCTAGGGGGTATCCCC
[124 nt withheld, positions 1248-1371]
C
[91 nt withheld, positions 1373-1463]
A
[49 nt withheld, positions 1465-1513]
CCTTTGACGTTGGAGTCCACGTTCTTT
[37 nt withheld, positions 1541-1577]
ACCCTATCTCGGTCTATTCTTTTGATTTATAAGGGATTTTGCCGATTTCGGCCTATTGGTTAAAAAATGA
GCTGATTTAACAAAAATTTAACGCGAATTAATTCTGTGGAATGTGTGTCAGTTAGGCTCAATTAGTCAGC
AACCATAGTCCCGCCCCTAACTCCGCCCATCCCGCCCCTAACTCCGCCCAGTTCCGCCCATTCTCCGCCC
CATGGCTGACTAATTTTTTTTATTTATGCAGAGGCCGAGGCCGCCTCTGCCTCTGAGCTATTCCAGAAGT
AGTGAGGAGGCTTTTTTGGAGGCCTAGGCTTTTGCAAAAAGCTCCCGGGAGCTTGTATATCCATTTTCGG
AGGTTGGGCTTCGGAATCGTTTTCCGGGACGCCGGCTGGATGATCCTCCAGCGCGGGGATCTCATGCTGG
AGTTCTTCGCCCACCCCAACTTGTTTATTGCAGCTTATAATGGTTACAAATAAAGCAATAGCATCACAAA
TTTCACAAATAAAGCATTTTTTTCACTGCATTCTAGTTGTGGTTTGTCCAAACTCATCAATGTATCTTAT
CATGTCTGTATACCGTCGACCTCTAGCTAGAGCTTGGCGTAATCATGGTCATAGCTGTTTCCTGTGTGAA
ATTGTTATCCGCTCACAATTCCACACAACATACGAGCCGGAAGCATAAAGTGTAAAGCCTGGGGTGCCTA
ATGAGTGAGCTAACTCACATTAATTGCGTTGCGCTCACTGCCCGCTTTCCAGTCGGGAAACCTGTCGTGC
CAGCTGCATTAATGAATCGGCCAACGCGCGGGGAGAGGCGGTTTGCGTATTGGGCGCTCTTCCGCTTCCT
CGCTCACTGACTCGCTGCGCTCGGTCGTTCGGCTGCGGCGAGCGGTATCAGCTCACTCAAAGGCGGTAAT
ACGGTTATCCACAGAATCAGGGGATAACGCAGGAAAGAACATGTGAGCAAAAGGCCAGCAAAAGGCCAGG
AACCGTAAAAAGGCCGCGTTGCTGGCGTTTTTCCATAGGCTCCGCCCCCCTGACGAGCATCACAAAAATC
GACGCTCAAGTCAGAGGTGGCGAAACCCGACAGGACTATAAAGATACCAGGCGTTTCCCCCTGGAAGCTC
CCTCGTGCGCTCTCCTGTTCCGACCCTGCCGCTTACCGGATACCTGTCCGCCTTTCTCCCTTCGGGAAGC
GTGGCGCTTTCTCATAGCTCACGCTGTAGGTATCTCAGTTCGGTGTAGGTCGTTCGCTCCAAGCTGGGCT
GTGTGCACGAACCCCCCGTTCAGCCCGACCGCTGCGCCTTATCCGGTAACTATCGTCTTGAGTCCAACCC
GGTAAGACACGACTTATCGCCACTGGCAGCAGCCACTGGTAACAGGATTAGCAGAGCGAGGTATGTAGGC
GGTGCTACAGAGTTCTTGAAGTGGTGGCCTAACTACGGCTACACTAGAAGAACAGTATTTGGTATCTGCG
CTCTGCTGAAGCCAGTTACCTTCGGAAAAAGAGTTGGTAGCTCTTGATCCGGCAAACAAACCACCGCTGG
TAGCGGTGGTTTTTTTGTTTGCAAGCAGCAGATTACGCGCAGAAAAAAAGGATCTCAAGAAGATCCTTTG
ATCTTTTCTACGGGGTCTGACGCTCAGTGGAACGAAAACTCACGTTAAGGGATTTTGGTCATGAGATTAT
CAAAAAGGATCTTCACCTAGATCCTTTTAAATTAAAAATGAAGTTTTAAATCAATCTAAAGTATATATGA
GTAAACTTGGTCTGACAGTTACCAATGCTTAATCAGTGAGGCACCTATCTCAGCGATCTGTCTATTTCGT
TCATCCATAGTTGCCTGACTCCCCGTCGTGTAGATAACTACGATACGGGAGGGCTTACCATCTGGCCCCA
GTGCTGCAATGATACCGCGAGATCCACGCTCACCGGCTCCAGATTTATCAGCAATAAACCAGCCAGCCGG
AAGGGCCGAGCGCAGAAGTGGTCCTGCAACTTTATCCGCCTCCATCCAGTCTATTAATTGTTGCCGGGAA
GCTAGAGTAAGTAGTTCGCCAGTTAATAGTTTGCGCAACGTTGTTGCCATTGCTACAGGCATCGTGGTGT
CACGCTCGTCGTTTGGTATGGCTTCATTCAGCTCCGGTTCCCAACGATCAAGGCGAGTTACATGATCCCC
CATGTTGTGCAAAAAAGCGGTTAGCTCCTTCGGTCCTCCGATCGTTGTCAGAAGTAAGTTGGCCGCAGTG
TTATCACTCATGGTTATGGCAGCACTGCATAATTCTCTTACTGTCATGCCATCCGTAAGATGCTTTTCTG
TGACTGGTGAGTACTCAACCAAGTCATTCTGAGAATAGTGTATGCGGCGACCGAGTTGCTCTTGCCCGGC
GTCAATACGGGATAATACCGCGCCACATAGCAGAACTTTAAAAGTGCTCATCATTGGAAAACGTTCTTCG
GGGCGAAAACTCTCAAGGATCTTACCGCTGTTGAGATCCAGTTCGATGTAACCCACTCGTGCACCCAACT
GATCTTCAGCATCTTTTACTTTCACCAGCGTTTCTGGGTGAGCAAAAACAGGAAGGCAAAATGCCGCAAA
AAAGGGAATAAGGGCGACACGGAAATGTTGAATACTCATACTCTTCCTTTTTCAATATTATTGAAGCATT
TATCAGGGTTATTGTCTCATGAGCGGATACATATTTGAATGTATTTAGAAAAATAAACAAATAGGGGTTC
CGCGCACATTTCCCCGAAAA
