>Addgene plasmid #138917 | pPD923 ZF158x4-Compact_EYFP | depositor partial sequence | sequence record 268501 | ZF158x4-Compact promoter
AGATCTGCGAGTCAGTGCAGACGGCAAGTGGTCGAGTGCCACTTGCCGTCTGCACGATCTGTAGATGGAG
GCTTTGTAGATGGAGAGCCTGTAGATGGAGGCCGTGTAGATGGAGACGCTCTCTAGAGGGTATATAATGG
GGGCCACTAGTCTACTACCAGAGCTCATCGCTAGC
